>Addgene plasmid #236808 | pGL4 [luc2P/hID1/Hygro] Vector | addgene full sequence | sequence record 471817 | Addgene NGS Result
GGCCTAACTGGCCGGTACCAAGCAGATATTAAATATTAGGGCTCAGAGAGGGCATGCGACCCGCCTGAAT
TCACTCAGCTGCAGAGCTGGAAAGAGAACTCAGGCCTTTTTCCCCACGCTGGAAGGGGTAGCTGGGGCGG
AGAGGTGGGGGGAGCGGTGAAGAAACCCCAAGCGGCCCAAGCTGTGGGTCTGGGTTGGGAGACTCGCAGG
TGTGGGGCGGGGAGGTAAGGTGACCCTTGCTCAGCGACCGCGCCCGCAAGAAACGCATTCCCAGGCCTCC
CGCCCGGGGTCTGCAGGTGACGGGCTGGGGGGAGCACGGGAACTAGCTAGACCAGTTTGTCGTCTCCATG
GCGACCGCCCGCGCGGCGCCAGCCTGACAGTCCGTCCGGGTTTTATGAATGGGTGACGTCACAGGCCTGG
CGTCTAACGGTCTGAGCCGCTGGTTCAGACGCTGACACAGACCGGCCCGGGAAGGGAGGGGGGAGACTGT
AGCTCCGCAGCTGCCGCGCCGTGGGAGGGAGACCCTGCTCTGAGGTCTTTGAGAAGAAAATTTAAAAAGC
AGCCAAAAATGGGAAAAAACATTAAAAAATCACGAACTGTTGCAGGTTCAGGAAATTTTTGCAAGGAGCT
GCAAATTCAAGGTGGAATCGAATGCAGCCTCACTCCACTGCGCTCTATCTAGTTCACTTCCCAGCCACCC
AGCCCCAAACTTACTAGACTTTCCCGAATTAATTGCTCCCACCCGGGAGGGATCTGGGTAGGCCCTCCGG
GTCTCAGGAACACGAACAGCAACATTATTTAGGAATTGAGAAAGCCCAGGGGAGCAGATGTAAAGGAGCG
CCCGCTTTAAATTTCGGTCCTGATATTTGTAGATCAGGGTCCGAGAAGCATCTTCCAAGAGGGTCCGGAA
ACCCAGGCTCTCTGGGCTATCCAGAGCCAGCCGCTTCTCCGTTCGGGCCTCAATTTCTCTCATCTGTGAA
ATGGAGCTGGAGAAGTGAGAAAGTGAATATGGGAAAAACTGATTCCTGAGGTCTTTTCATTATAAGGCAA
TGCCTGCTTAGCTTCCTTGCCTCCTTCCAGAGGAGCCCAGTGCGGCCCTCGCCTCTACCCGCTGCCCTGC
CCGGTGCCCTGCCACCGACCCACCCTTGCTGTTCTGAAACCCGGGTCGTCTTTCCACACTGCGAGCAGGC
ACTAGACGAGCAGGAGGCTGGACCTAGGAGCGCGGGTCACGCCCCCATGCCGCCCATTGGCTGCTTTTGA
ACGTTCTGAGCCCGCCCCTCCGGGGGCCGTGGCGTGTTTATAAGCTTGGCAATCCGGTACTGTTGGTAAA
GCCACCATGGAAGATGCCAAAAACATTAAGAAGGGCCCAGCGCCATTCTACCCACTCGAAGACGGGACCG
CCGGCGAGCAGCTGCACAAAGCCATGAAGCGCTACGCCCTGGTGCCCGGCACCATCGCCTTTACCGACGC
ACATATCGAGGTGGACATTACCTACGCCGAGTACTTCGAGATGAGCGTTCGGCTGGCAGAAGCTATGAAG
CGCTATGGGCTGAATACAAACCATCGGATCGTGGTGTGCAGCGAGAATAGCTTGCAGTTCTTCATGCCCG
TGTTGGGTGCCCTGTTCATCGGTGTGGCTGTGGCCCCAGCTAACGACATCTACAACGAGCGCGAGCTGCT
GAACAGCATGGGCATCAGCCAGCCCACCGTCGTATTCGTGAGCAAGAAAGGGCTGCAAAAGATCCTCAAC
GTGCAAAAGAAGCTACCGATCATACAAAAGATCATCATCATGGATAGCAAGACCGACTACCAGGGCTTCC
AAAGCATGTACACCTTCGTGACTTCCCATTTGCCACCCGGCTTCAACGAGTACGACTTCGTGCCCGAGAG
CTTCGACCGGGACAAAACCATCGCCCTGATCATGAACAGTAGTGGCAGTACCGGATTGCCCAAGGGCGTA
GCCCTACCGCACCGCACCGCTTGTGTCCGATTCAGTCATGCCCGCGACCCCATCTTCGGCAACCAGATCA
TCCCCGACACCGCTATCCTCAGCGTGGTGCCATTTCACCACGGCTTCGGCATGTTCACCACGCTGGGCTA
CTTGATCTGCGGCTTTCGGGTCGTGCTCATGTACCGCTTCGAGGAGGAGCTATTCTTGCGCAGCTTGCAA
GACTATAAGATTCAATCTGCCCTGCTGGTGCCCACACTATTTAGCTTCTTCGCTAAGAGCACTCTCATCG
ACAAGTACGACCTAAGCAACTTGCACGAGATCGCCAGCGGCGGGGCGCCGCTCAGCAAGGAGGTAGGTGA
GGCCGTGGCCAAACGCTTCCACCTACCAGGCATCCGCCAGGGCTACGGCCTGACAGAAACAACCAGCGCC
ATTCTGATCACCCCCGAAGGGGACGACAAGCCTGGCGCAGTAGGCAAGGTGGTGCCCTTCTTCGAGGCTA
AGGTGGTGGACTTGGACACCGGTAAGACACTGGGTGTGAACCAGCGCGGCGAGCTGTGCGTCCGTGGCCC
CATGATCATGAGCGGCTACGTTAACAACCCCGAGGCTACAAACGCTCTCATCGACAAGGACGGCTGGCTG
CACAGCGGCGACATCGCCTACTGGGACGAGGACGAGCACTTCTTCATCGTGGACCGGCTGAAGAGCCTGA
TCAAATACAAGGGCTACCAGGTAGCCCCAGCCGAACTGGAGAGCATCCTGCTGCAACACCCCAACATCTT
CGACGCCGGGGTCGCCGGCCTGCCCGACGACGATGCCGGCGAGCTGCCCGCCGCAGTCGTCGTGCTGGAA
CACGGTAAAACCATGACCGAGAAGGAGATCGTGGACTATGTGGCCAGCCAGGTTACAACCGCCAAGAAGC
TGCGCGGTGGTGTTGTGTTCGTGGACGAGGTGCCTAAAGGACTGACCGGCAAGTTGGACGCCCGCAAGAT
CCGCGAGATTCTCATTAAGGCCAAGAAGGGCGGCAAGATCGCCGTGAATTCTCACGGCTTCCCTCCCGAG
GTGGAGGAGCAGGCCGCCGGCACCCTGCCCATGAGCTGCGCCCAGGAGAGCGGCATGGATAGACACCCTG
CTGCTTGCGCCAGCGCCAGGATCAACGTCTAAGGCCGCGACTCTAGAGTCGGGGCGGCCGGCCGCTTCGA
GCAGACATGATAAGATACATTGATGAGTTTGGACAAACCACAACTAGAATGCAGTGAAAAAAATGCTTTA
TTTGTGAAATTTGTGATGCTATTGCTTTATTTGTAACCATTATAAGCTGCAATAAACAAGTTAACAACAA
CAATTGCATTCATTTTATGTTTCAGGTTCAGGGGGAGGTGTGGGAGGTTTTTTAAAGCAAGTAAAACCTC
TACAAATGTGGTAAAATCGATAAGGATCCGTTTGCGTATTGGGCGCTCTTCCGCTGATCTGCGCAGCACC
ATGGCCTGAAATAACCTCTGAAAGAGGAACTTGGTTAGCTACCTTCTGAGGCGGAAAGAACCAGCTGTGG
AATGTGTGTCAGTTAGGGTGTGGAAAGTCCCCAGGCTCCCCAGCAGGCAGAAGTATGCAAAGCATGCATC
TCAATTAGTCAGCAACCAGGTGTGGAAAGTCCCCAGGCTCCCCAGCAGGCAGAAGTATGCAAAGCATGCA
TCTCAATTAGTCAGCAACCATAGTCCCGCCCCTAACTCCGCCCATCCCGCCCCTAACTCCGCCCAGTTCC
GCCCATTCTCCGCCCCATGGCTGACTAATTTTTTTTATTTATGCAGAGGCCGAGGCCGCCTCTGCCTCTG
AGCTATTCCAGAAGTAGTGAGGAGGCTTTTTTGGAGGCCTAGGCTTTTGCAAAAAGCTCGATTCTTCTGA
CACTAGCGCCACCATGAAGAAGCCCGAACTCACCGCTACCAGCGTTGAAAAATTTCTCATCGAGAAGTTC
GACAGTGTGAGCGACCTGATGCAGTTGTCGGAGGGCGAAGAGAGCCGAGCCTTCAGCTTCGATGTCGGCG
GACGCGGCTATGTACTGCGGGTGAATAGCTGCGCTGATGGCTTCTACAAAGACCGCTACGTGTACCGCCA
CTTCGCCAGCGCTGCACTACCCATCCCCGAAGTGTTGGACATCGGCGAGTTCAGCGAGAGCCTGACATAC
TGCATCAGTAGACGCGCCCAAGGCGTTACTCTCCAAGACCTCCCCGAAACAGAGCTGCCTGCTGTGTTAC
AGCCTGTCGCCGAAGCTATGGATGCTATTGCCGCCGCCGACCTCAGTCAAACCAGCGGCTTCGGCCCATT
CGGGCCCCAAGGCATCGGCCAGTACACAACCTGGCGGGATTTCATTTGCGCCATTGCTGATCCCCATGTC
TACCACTGGCAGACCGTGATGGACGACACCGTGTCCGCCAGCGTAGCTCAAGCCCTGGACGAACTGATGC
TGTGGGCCGAAGACTGTCCCGAGGTGCGCCACCTCGTCCATGCCGACTTCGGCAGCAACAACGTCCTGAC
CGACAACGGCCGCATCACCGCCGTAATCGACTGGTCCGAAGCTATGTTCGGGGACAGTCAGTACGAGGTG
GCCAACATCTTCTTCTGGCGGCCCTGGCTGGCTTGCATGGAGCAGCAGACTCGCTACTTCGAGCGCCGGC
ATCCCGAGCTGGCCGGCAGCCCTCGTCTGCGAGCCTACATGCTGCGCATCGGCCTGGATCAGCTCTACCA
GAGCCTCGTGGACGGCAACTTCGACGATGCTGCCTGGGCTCAAGGCCGCTGCGATGCCATCGTCCGCAGC
GGGGCCGGCACCGTCGGTCGCACACAAATCGCTCGCCGGAGCGCAGCCGTATGGACCGACGGCTGCGTCG
AGGTGCTGGCCGACAGCGGCAACCGCCGGCCCAGTACACGACCGCGCGCTAAGGAGGTAGGTCGAGTTTA
AACTCTAGAACCGGTCATGGCCGCAATAAAATATCTTTATTTTCATTACATCTGTGTGTTGGTTTTTTGT
GTGTTCGAACTAGATGCTGTCGACCGATGCCCTTGAGAGCCTTCAACCCAGTCAGCTCCTTCCGGTGGGC
GCGGGGCATGACTATCGTCGCCGCACTTATGACTGTCTTCTTTATCATGCAACTCGTAGGACAGGTGCCG
GCAGCGCTCTTCCGCTTCCTCGCTCACTGACTCGCTGCGCTCGGTCGTTCGGCTGCGGCGAGCGGTATCA
GCTCACTCAAAGGCGGTAATACGGTTATCCACAGAATCAGGGGATAACGCAGGAAAGAACATGTGAGCAA
AAGGCCAGCAAAAGGCCAGGAACCGTAAAAAGGCCGCGTTGCTGGCGTTTTTCCATAGGCTCCGCCCCCC
TGACGAGCATCACAAAAATCGACGCTCAAGTCAGAGGTGGCGAAACCCGACAGGACTATAAAGATACCAG
GCGTTTCCCCCTGGAAGCTCCCTCGTGCGCTCTCCTGTTCCGACCCTGCCGCTTACCGGATACCTGTCCG
CCTTTCTCCCTTCGGGAAGCGTGGCGCTTTCTCATAGCTCACGCTGTAGGTATCTCAGTTCGGTGTAGGT
CGTTCGCTCCAAGCTGGGCTGTGTGCACGAACCCCCCGTTCAGCCCGACCGCTGCGCCTTATCCGGTAAC
TATCGTCTTGAGTCCAACCCGGTAAGACACGACTTATCGCCACTGGCAGCAGCCACTGGTAACAGGATTA
GCAGAGCGAGGTATGTAGGCGGTGCTACAGAGTTCTTGAAGTGGTGGCCTAACTACGGCTACACTAGAAG
AACAGTATTTGGTATCTGCGCTCTGCTGAAGCCAGTTACCTTCGGAAAAAGAGTTGGTAGCTCTTGATCC
GGCAAACAAACCACCGCTGGTAGCGGTGGTTTTTTTGTTTGCAAGCAGCAGATTACGCGCAGAAAAAAAG
GATCTCAAGAAGATCCTTTGATCTTTTCTACGGGGTCTGACGCTCAGTGGAACGAAAACTCACGTTAAGG
GATTTTGGTCATGAGATTATCAAAAAGGATCTTCACCTAGATCCTTTTAAATTAAAAATGAAGTTTTAAA
TCAATCTAAAGTATATATGAGTAAACTTGGTCTGACAGCGGCCGCAAATGCTAAACCACTGCAGTGGTTA
CCAGTGCTTGATCAGTGAGGCACCGATCTCAGCGATCTGCCTATTTCGTTCGTCCATAGTGGCCTGACTC
CCCGTCGTGTAGATCACTACGATTCGTGAGGGCTTACCATCAGGCCCCAGCGCAGCAATGATGCCGCGAG
AGCCGCGTTCACCGGCCCCCGATTTGTCAGCAATGAACCAGCCAGCAGGGAGGGCCGAGCGAAGAAGTGG
TCCTGCTACTTTGTCCGCCTCCATCCAGTCTATGAGCTGCTGTCGTGATGCTAGAGTAAGAAGTTCGCCA
GTGAGTAGTTTCCGAAGAGTTGTGGCCATTGCTACTGGCATCGTGGTATCACGCTCGTCGTTCGGTATGG
CTTCGTTCAACTCTGGTTCCCAGCGGTCAAGCCGGGTCACATGATCACCCATATTATGAAGAAATGCAGT
CAGCTCCTTAGGGCCTCCGATCGTTGTCAGAAGTAAGTTGGCCGCGGTGTTGTCGCTCATGGTAATGGCA
GCACTACACAATTCTCTTACCGTCATGCCATCCGTAAGATGCTTTTCCGTGACCGGCGAGTACTCAACCA
AGTCGTTTTGTGAGTAGTGTATACGGCGACCAAGCTGCTCTTGCCCGGCGTCTATACGGGACAACACCGC
GCCACATAGCAGTACTTTGAAAGTGCTCATCATCGGGAATCGTTCTTCGGGGCGGAAAGACTCAAGGATC
TTGCCGCTATTGAGATCCAGTTCGATATAGCCCACTCTTGCACCCAGTTGATCTTCAGCATCTTTTACTT
TCACCAGCGTTTCGGGGTGTGCAAAAACAGGCAAGCAAAATGCCGCAAAGAAGGGAATGAGTGCGACACG
AAAATGTTGGATGCTCATACTCGTCCTTTTTCAATATTATTGAAGCATTTATCAGGGTTACTAGTACGTC
TCTCAAGGATAAGTAAGTAATATTAAGGTACGGGAGGTATTGGACAGGCCGCAATAAAATATCTTTATTT
TCATTACATCTGTGTGTTGGTTTTTTGTGTGAATCGATAGTACTAACATACGCTCTCCATCAAAACAAAA
CGAAACAAAACAAACTAGCAAAATAGGCTGTCCCCAGTGCAAGTGCAGGTGCCAGAACATTTCTCT
Features (pLannotate 1.2.2; 13 found; start..end, strand, type, name):
   1337..2986    +  CDS            luciferase: firefly luciferase synthetic luc2 version of the luciferase gene
   2990..3109    +  CDS            hPEST: PEST degradation sequence from mouse ornithine decarboxylase human codon-optimized
   3161..3282    -  polyA_signal   SV40 poly(A) signal: SV40 polyadenylation signal
   3308..3439    -  CDS            LT_SV40 (fragment): Experimental evidence at protein level: Swiss-Prot protein existence level 1. Isoform 17kT antigen targets host RBL2 for degradation and promotes cell proliferation. Transactivates host cyclin A promoter through its J domain. From Simian virus 40 (SV40).
   3476..3833    +  promoter       SV40 promoter: SV40 enhancer and early promoter
   3864..4901    +  CDS            HygR: hygromycin B phosphotransferase confers resistance to hygromycin
   4925..4973    +  polyA_signal   poly(A) signal: synthetic polyadenylation signal
   4989..5120    +  CDS            TcR (fragment): tetracycline efflux protein; tet; confers resistance to tetracycline
   5300..5888    -  rep_origin     ori: high-copy-number ColE1/pMB1/pBR322/pUC origin of replication
   6088..6948    -  CDS            AmpR: β-lactamase confers resistance to ampicillin, carbenicillin, and related antibiotics
   6949..6990    -  promoter       AmpR promoter (fragment): bla
   7053..7101    +  polyA_signal   poly(A) signal: synthetic polyadenylation signal
   7115..7206    +  misc_feature   pause site: RNA polymerase II transcriptional pause signal from the human α2 globin gene
