[The description below was written by a language model from this plasmid's Addgene catalogue record and pLannotate feature annotations shown in this document.]
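Description:
pGL4 [luc2P/hID1/Hygro] Vector is a 7.2 kb mammalian luciferase reporter plasmid built on the pGL4.24[luc2P/minP] backbone. It is propagated in E. coli from a high-copy ColE1/pUC-type origin under ampicillin selection (AmpR, β-lactamase). For mammalian cells it carries a separate cassette in which the SV40 enhancer/early promoter drives the hygromycin B phosphotransferase gene, followed by a synthetic poly(A) signal, so stable reporter lines can be selected with hygromycin.

The reporter is luc2P: the synthetic, codon-optimised firefly luciferase luc2 fused at its C-terminus to the hPEST degradation sequence from mouse ornithine decarboxylase, terminated by the SV40 poly(A) signal. The PEST motif shortens the protein's half-life, so the luminescent signal follows changes in transcription more closely than stable luciferase would. Upstream, a synthetic poly(A) signal and the RNA polymerase II pause site from the human α2-globin gene limit read-through from the backbone, lowering background.

The regulatory insert is recorded as human hID1, described as a response element. It is not annotated in the feature table, but roughly 1.3 kb of unannotated sequence precedes the luciferase coding region, which is where it presumably lies. Whether the minimal promoter of the parent backbone is retained is not stated. The Entrez gene link (C17orf28/DMC1) does not obviously match the name hID1, so the exact origin of the element should be checked against the sequence. The short SV40 large T and TcR fragments are likely incidental backbone matches. The stated use is luciferase reporter assays measuring activity driven by the hID1 element.
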