Addgene plasmid #236808: pGL4 [luc2P/hID1/Hygro] Vector
Purpose: Express hID1 response element in luciferase reporter assay
Depositing lab: Promega Corporation.
Backbone
  Vector backbone: pGL4.24[luc2P/minP] Vector
  Vector type: Luciferase
  Selectable markers: Hygromycin
Growth in bacteria
  Bacterial resistance: Ampicillin, 100 μg/mL
  Growth temperature: 37°C
  Growth strain: DH5alpha
  Copy number: High Copy
Gene/Insert
  Gene/Insert name: hID1
  Species: H. sapiens (human)
  Mutation: None
  Entrez Gene: C17orf28 (a.k.a. DMC1, FLJ43526)
  Cloning method: Other
Terms and licenses: Academic/Nonprofit Terms; Industry Terms
How to cite: pGL4 [luc2P/hID1/Hygro] Vector was a gift from Promega Corporation (Addgene plasmid # 236808 ; http://n2t.net/addgene:236808 ; RRID:Addgene_236808)
